Addgene plasmid #63282: pFusX1-64
Purpose: Encodes RVD positions 1-3 in TALEN assembly
Depositing lab: Stephen Ekker. Depositing organization: Mayo Foundation for Medical Education and Research. Publication: FusX: A rapid one-step TALE assembly system for genome science. Ma AC, McNulty MS, Tanya PL, Jarryd CM, Martinez-Galvez G, Argue DP, Lee HB, Urban MD, Bullard CE, Blackburn PR, Man TK, Clark KJ, Ekker SC. Hum Gene Ther. 2016 Jun;27(6):451-63. doi: 10.1089/hum.2015.172 PubMed 26854857.
Backbone
  Vector backbone: FusX1
  Backbone size w/o insert (bp): 3013
  Vector type: TALEN
Growth in bacteria
  Bacterial resistance: Spectinomycin, 50 μg/mL
  Growth temperature: 37°C
  Growth strain: DH5alpha
  Copy number: High Copy
Gene/Insert
  Gene/Insert name: NG NG NG (alt name: X1_TTT)
  Species: Synthetic
  Mutation: none
  Cloning method: Restriction Enzyme; 5′ cloning site BsaI (destroyed during cloning); 3′ cloning site BsaI (destroyed during cloning)
  Sequencing primers: 5′ pCR8_F1; 3′ pCR8_R1
Terms and licenses: Academic/Nonprofit Terms; Industry Terms: Not Available to Industry
How to cite: pFusX1-64 was a gift from Stephen Ekker (Addgene plasmid # 63282 ; http://n2t.net/addgene:63282 ; RRID:Addgene_63282)
