[The description below was written by a language model from this plasmid's Addgene catalogue record.]
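Description:
pFusX1-64 is a bacterial library plasmid from the FusX TALE assembly system, a one-step method for building custom TALE arrays such as those used in TALENs. It is built on the FusX1 backbone (about 3 kb without the insert), is maintained at high copy number in E. coli, and is selected with spectinomycin. The record provides no feature table, so the origin of replication and other backbone elements are not stated. The use of pCR8-type sequencing primers suggests a pCR8-like cloning context flanking the insert, but the record does not confirm this.

The insert is a synthetic trimer of TALE repeat modules carrying the repeat-variable diresidues NG NG NG, alternatively named X1_TTT. In the standard TALE code, NG repeats recognise thymine, so this module specifies the triplet TTT. It occupies RVD positions 1 to 3 of the final array, the first block of the DNA-binding domain. The trimer was cloned with BsaI at both ends, and those sites were destroyed in the process, which is typical of Golden Gate-style cloning with type IIS enzymes.

The plasmid contains no stated promoter, nuclease domain or reporter, and it is an assembly intermediate rather than an expression construct. Its numbering and the three-RVD format suggest it is one member of a set covering the possible triplets for this position. Users would pick the plasmid matching the first three bases of their target sequence and combine it with modules for the later positions and a receiving vector to generate a complete TALE array for genome editing.
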