>Addgene plasmid #63282 | pFusX1-64 | depositor partial sequence | sequence record 105082 | pFusX1_TTT
AGTCTTAAGCGTCTCCCCCTGAACCTGACCCCGGACCAAGTGGTGGCTATCGCCAGCAACGGTGGCGGCA
AGCAAGCGCTCGAAACGGTGCAGCGGCTGTTGCCGGTGCTGTGCCAGGACCATGGCCTGACCCCGGACCA
AGTGGTGGCTATCGCCAGCAACGGTGGCGGCAAGCAAGCGCTCGAAACGGTGCAGCGGCTGTTGCCGGTG
CTGTGCCAGGACCATGGCCTGACCCCGGACCAAGTGGTGGCTATCGCCAGCAACGGTGGCGGCAAGCAAG
CGCTCGAAACGGTGCAGCGGCTGTTGCCGGTGCTGTGCCAGGACCATGGCCTGACGAGACGTC
