>Addgene plasmid #63282 | pFusX1-64 | depositor partial sequence | sequence record 105083 | FusX1
CGTCTCCCCCTGACCCCGGACCAAGTGGTGGCTATCGAGACCGGCGCCGCTACGGGCGCGTCCCATTCGC
CATTCAGGCTGCGCAACTGTTGGGAAGGGCGATCGGTGCGGGCTCTTCGCTATTACGCCAGCTGGCGAAA
GGGGGATGTGCTGCAAGGCGATTAAGTTGGGAACGCCAGGGTTTTCCCAGTCACGACGTTGTAAAACGAC
GGCCAGTGAGCGCGCGTAATCGACTCACTATAGGGCGAATTGGGTACCGGGCCCCCCCTCGAGGTCCTCC
AGCTTTTGTTCCCTTTAGTGAGGGTTAATTGCGCGCTTGGCGTAATCATGGTCATAGCTGTTTCCTGTGT
GAAATTGTTATCCGCTCACAATTCCACACAACATACGAGCCGGAAGCATAAAGTGTAAAGCCTGGGGTGC
CTAATGAGTGAGCTAACTCACATTAATTGCGTTGCGCTCACTGCCCGCTTTCCACCGGTGGTCTCTGGCG
GCAAGCAAGCGCTCGAAACGGTGCAGCGGCTGTTGCCGGTGCTGTGCCAGGACCATGGCCTGACGAGACG
TCTAGACCAGCCAGGACAGAAATGCCTCGACTTCGCTGCTACCCAAGGTTGCCGGGTGACGCACACCGTG
GAAACGGATGAAGGCACGAACCCAGTGGACATAAGCCTGTTCGGTTCGTAAGCTGTAATGCAAGTAGCGT
ATGCGCTCACGCAACTGGTCCAGAACCTTGACCGAACGCAGCGGTGGTAACGGCGCAGTGGCGGTTTTCA
TGGCTTGTTATGACTGTTTTTTTGGGGTACAGTCTATGCCTCGGGCATCCAAGCAGCAAGCGCGTTACGC
CGTGGGTCGATGTTTGATGTTATGGAGCAGCAACGATGTTACGCAGCAGGGCAGTCGCCCTAAAACAAAG
TTAAACATTATGAGGGAAGCGGTGATCGCCGAAGTATCGACTCAACTATCAGAGGTAGTTGGCGTCATCG
AGCGCCATCTCGAACCGACGTTGCTGGCCGTACATTTGTACGGCTCCGCAGTGGATGGCGGCCTGAAGCC
ACACAGTGATATTGATTTGCTGGTTACGGTGACCGTAAGGCTTGATGAAACAACGCGGCGAGCTTTGATC
AACGACCTTTTGGAAACTTCGGCTTCCCCTGGAGAGAGCGAGATTCTCCGCGCTGTAGAAGTCACCATTG
TTGTGCACGACGACATCATTCCGTGGCGTTATCCAGCTAAGCGCGAACTGCAATTTGGAGAATGGCAGCG
CAATGACATTCTTGCAGGTATCTTCGAGCCAGCCACGATCGACATTGATCTGGCTATCTTGCTGACAAAA
GCAAGAGAACATAGCGTTGCCTTGGTAGGTCCAGCGGCGGAGGAACTCTTTGATCCGGTTCCTGAACAGG
ATCTATTTGAGGCGCTAAATGAAACCTTAACGCTATGGAACTCGCCGCCCGACTGGGCTGGCGATGAGCG
AAATGTAGTGCTTACGTTGTCCCGCATTTGGTACAGCGCAGTAACCGGCAAAATCGCGCCGAAGGATGTC
GCTGCCGACTGGGCAATGGAGCGCCTGCCGGCCCAGTATCAGCCCGTCATACTTGAAGCTAGACAGGCTT
ATCTTGGACAAGAAGAAGATCGCTTGGCCTCGCGCGCAGATCAGTTGGAAGAATTTGTCCACTACGTGAA
AGGCGAGATCACCAAGGTAGTCGGCAAATAACCCTCGAGCCACCCATGACCAAAATCCCTTAACGTGAGT
TACGCGTCGTTCCACTGAGCGTCAGACCCCGTAGAAAAGATCAAAGGATCTTCTTGAGATCCTTTTTTTC
TGCGCGTAATCTGCTGCTTGCAAACAAAAAAACCACCGCTACCAGCGGTGGTTTGTTTGCCGGATCAAGA
GCTACCAACTCTTTTTCCGAAGGTAACTGGCTTCAGCAGAGCGCAGATACCAAATACTGTCCTTCTAGTG
TAGCCGTAGTTAGGCCACCACTTCAAGAACTCTGTAGCACCGCCTACATACCTCGCTCTGCTAATCCTGT
TACCAGTGGCTGCTGCCAGTGGCGATAAGTCGTGTCTTACCGGGTTGGACTCAAGACGATAGTTACCGGA
TAAGGCGCAGCGGTCGGGCTGAACGGGGGGTTCGTGCACACAGCCCAGCTTGGAGCGAACGACCTACACC
GAACTGAGATACCTACAGCGTGAGCATTGAGAAAGCGCCACGCTTCCCGAAGGGAGAAAGGCGGACAGGT
ATCCGGTAAGCGGCAGGGTCGGAACAGGAGAGCGCACGAGGGAGCTTCCAGGGGGAAACGCCTGGTATCT
TTATAGTCCTGTCGGGTTTCGCCACCTCTGACTTGAGCGTCGATTTTTGTGATGCTCGTCAGGGGGGCGG
AGCCTATGGAAAAACGCCAGCAACGCGGCCTTTTTACGGTTCCTGGCCTTTTGCTGGCCTTTTGCTCACA
TGTTCTTTCCTGCGTTATCCCCTGATTCTGTGGATAACCGTATTACCGCCTTTGAGTGAGCTGATACCGC
TCGCCGCAGCCGAACGACCGAGCGCAGCGAGTCAGTGAGCGAGGAAGCGGAAGAGCGCCCAATACGCAAA
CCGCCTCTCCCCGCGCGTTGGCCGATTCATTAATGCAGCTGGCACGACAGGTTTCCCGACTGGAAAGCGG
GCAGTGAGCGCAACGCAATTAATACGCGTACCGCTAGCCAGGAAGAGTTTGTAGAAACGCAAAAAGGCCA
TCCGTCAGGATGGCCTTCTGCTTAGTTTGATGCCTGGCAGTTTATGGCGGGCGTCCTGCCCGCCACCCTC
CGGGCCGTTGCTTCACAACGTTCAAATCCGCTCCCGGCGGATTTGTCCTACTCAGGAGAGCGTTCACCGA
CAAACAACAGATAAAACGAAAGGCCCAGTCTTCCGACTGAGCCTTTCGTTTTATTTGATGCCTGGCAGTT
CCCTACTCTCGCGTTAACGCTAGCATGGATGTTTTCCCAGTCACGACGTTGTAAAACGACGGCCAGTCTT
AAG
