>Addgene plasmid #63282 | pFusX1-64 | addgene partial sequence | sequence record 114303 | pCR8_R1 5'-cgaaccgaacaggcttatgt-3'
GTCACCCGGCAACCTTGGGTAGCAGCGAAGTCGAGGCATTTCTGTCCTGGCTGGTCTAGACGTCTCGTCA
GGCCATGGTCCTGGCACAGCACCGGCAACAGCCGCTGCACCGTTTCGAGCGCTTGCTTGCCGCCACCGTT
GCTGGCGATAGCCACCACTTGGTCCGGGGTCAGGCCATGGTCCTGGCACAGCACCGGCAACAGCCGCTGC
ACCGTTTCGAGCGCTTGCTTGCCGCCACCGTTGCTGGCGATAGCCACCACTTGGTCCGGGGTCAGGCCAT
GGTCCTGGCACAGCACCGGCAACAGCCGCTGCACCGTTTCGAGCGCTTGCTTGCCGCCACCGTTGCTGGC
GATAGCCACCACTTGGTCCGGGGTCAGGTTCAGGGGGAGACGCTTAAGACTGGCCGTCGTTTTACAACGT
CGTGACTGGGAAAACATCCATGCTAGCGTTAACGCGAGAGTAGGGAACTGCCAGGCATCAAATAAAACGA
AAGGCTCAGTCGGAAGACTGGGCCTTTCGTTTTATCTGTTGTTTGTCGGTGAACGCTCTCCTGAGTAGGA
CAAATCCGCCGGGAGCGGATTTGAACGTTGTGAAGCAACGGCCCGGAGGGTGGCGGGCAGGACGCCCGCC
ATAAACTGCCAGGCATCAAACTAAGCAGAAGGCCATCCTGACGGATGGCCTTTTTGCGTTTCTACAAACT
CTTCCTGG
